Addgene plasmid #247293: LvPolyubiquitin-roGFP2-ORP1-minos-lox-ITR
Purpose: Polyubiquitin promoter driving expression of cytoplasmic hydrogen peroxide biosensor roGFP2-ORP1. Flanked by ITRs compatible with minos-mediated transgenesis.
Depositing lab: Amro Hamdoun. Depositing organization: University of California, San Diego (UCSD).
Backbone
  Vector backbone: pTwist
  Backbone size w/o insert (bp): 2971
  Total vector size (bp): 7945
  Vector type: Synthetic Biology ; Sea urchin expression
Growth in bacteria
  Bacterial resistance: Ampicillin, 100 μg/mL
  Growth temperature: 37°C
  Growth strain: DH5alpha
  Copy number: High Copy
Gene/Insert
  Gene/Insert name: roGFP2-ORP1
  Species: Synthetic
  Insert size (bp): 1311
  Promoter: Polyubiquitin
  Tag / fusion protein: Grx1
  Cloning method: Gibson Cloning
  Sequencing primers: 5′ GCTACCTTAATCTCAAGAAGAGCAAAACAAAAGC; 3′ CTTAAAACAATAATTTAATTAATTTCCCCCGCGG
Resource information
  A portion of this plasmid was derived from a plasmid made by: roGFP2-ORP1 is derived from pUAST cyto roGFP2-Orp1 (Addgene plasmid#64996 by Tobias Dick)
Terms and licenses: Academic/Nonprofit Terms; Industry Terms: Not Available to Industry
How to cite: LvPolyubiquitin-roGFP2-ORP1-minos-lox-ITR was a gift from Amro Hamdoun (Addgene plasmid # 247293 ; http://n2t.net/addgene:247293 ; RRID:Addgene_247293)
