[The description below was written by a language model from this plasmid's Addgene catalogue record and pLannotate feature annotations shown in this document.]
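Description:
LvPolyubiquitin-roGFP2-ORP1-minos-lox-ITR is a 7,945 bp sea urchin expression and transgenesis plasmid built by Gibson cloning on a synthetic pTwist backbone. It is maintained in E. coli at high copy through a ColE1/pUC-type origin and selected with ampicillin via the bla (AmpR) gene and its native promoter. Small remnants of lacZα, a T7 promoter fragment and an attB1 site are also annotated and appear to be backbone or cloning leftovers rather than functional parts of the design.

The payload is the cytoplasmic hydrogen peroxide biosensor roGFP2-ORP1, derived from an earlier fly expression plasmid. The feature table detects it as an EGFP-like coding sequence (the redox-sensitive roGFP2 variant) followed, after a short linker, by yeast HYR1/GPX3, which is the Orp1 thiol peroxidase. Orp1 is oxidised by H2O2 and relays that oxidation to roGFP2, shifting its excitation ratio so that peroxide levels can be read out ratiometrically in living cells. The catalogue lists Grx1 as a tag, but no glutaredoxin feature is annotated, so this entry is not supported by the table. Expression is driven by a polyubiquitin promoter, which is not itself annotated but presumably lies in the large unannotated region upstream of the sensor. An SV40 poly(A) signal lies just downstream, although it is annotated on the reverse strand.

The cassette sits between a loxP site and a lox2272 site, a heterospecific pair that could support Cre-mediated cassette exchange, though the record does not state this use. According to the catalogue, the whole unit is flanked by inverted terminal repeats compatible with Minos transposase, allowing genomic integration, although the ITRs are not annotated.
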