Features (pLannotate 1.2.2; 11 found; start..end, strand, type, name):
      1..589     +  rep_origin     ori: high-copy-number ColE1/pMB1/pBR322/pUC origin of replication
   1174..1207    +  protein_bind   loxP: Cre-mediated recombination occurs in the 8-bp core sequence (GCATACAT). Cre recombinase
   4682..5398    +  CDS            EGFP: the original enhanced GFP (Yang et al., 1996) mammalian codon-optimized
   5504..5992    +  CDS            HYR1: GPX3_YEAST - Also known as GPX3 From Saccharomyces cerevisiae (strain ATCC 204508 / S288c) (Baker's yeast).
   6002..6019    -  promoter       T7 promoter (fragment): promoter for bacteriophage T7 RNA polymerase
   6024..6158    -  polyA_signal   SV40 poly(A) signal: SV40 polyadenylation signal
   6182..6215    +  protein_bind   lox2272: Cre-mediated recombination occurs in the 8-bp core sequence (GGATACTT). lox2272 sites are compatible with each other, but incompatible with loxP or loxN sites (Lee and Saito, 1988). Cre recombinase
   6610..6653    +  CDS            lacZα (fragment): LacZα fragment of β-galactosidase; lacZ fragment
   6740..6844    +  promoter       AmpR promoter: bla
   6845..7705    +  CDS            AmpR: β-lactamase; bla; confers resistance to ampicillin, carbenicillin, and related antibiotics
   7805..7829    +  protein_bind   attB1: mutant version of attB; recombination site for the Gateway® BP reaction BP Clonase™
>Addgene plasmid #247293 | LvPolyubiquitin-roGFP2-ORP1-minos-lox-ITR | addgene full sequence | sequence record 491309 | Addgene NGS Result
TTGAGATCCTTTTTTTCTGCGCGTAATCTGCTGCTTGCAAACAAAAAAACCACCGCTACCAGCGGTGGTT
TGTTTGCCGGATCAAGAGCTACCAACTCTTTTTCCGAAGGTAACTGGCTTCAGCAGAGCGCAGATACCAA
ATACTGTTCTTCTAGTGTAGCCGTAGTTAGGCCACCACTTCAAGAACTCTGTAGCACCGCCTACATACCT
CGCTCTGCTAATCCTGTTACCAGTGGCTGCTGCCAGTGGCGATAAGTCGTGTCTTACCGGGTTGGACTCA
AGACGATAGTTACCGGATAAGGCGCAGCGGTCGGGCTGAACGGGGGGTTCGTGCACACAGCCCAGCTTGG
AGCGAACGACCTACACCGAACTGAGATACCTACAGCGTGAGCTATGAGAAAGCGCCACGCTTCCCGAAGG
GAGAAAGGCGGACAGGTATCCGGTAAGCGGCAGGGTCGGAACAGGAGAGCGCACGAGGGAGCTTCCAGGG
GGAAACGCCTGGTATCTTTATAGTCCTGTCGGGTTTCGCCACCTCTGACTTGAGCGTCGATTTTTGTGAT
GCTCGTCAGGGGGGCGGAGCCTATGGAAAAACGCCAGCAACGCGGCCTTTTTACGGTTCCTGGCCTTTTG
CTGGCCTTTTGCTCACATGTTCTTTCCAGCGACATATGCCATACGCCGAACTGAACTCCACCTAATGTCT
TGGAGATTGTCGGATAGCGCGGAATAGGATTGTGCCCTCTGAGCGGATAACAATTTCACACAGGAAACAG
CTATGACCATGACACATGCATCCACCATCGCAGACTTATCATCACTGAGCCTCCACCTAGCCTCATTCTC
TATGCTAGCTTAAGATATTTTTCGTTTTCTACGAGCCCCAACCACTATTAATTCGAACAGCATGTTTTTT
TTGCAGTGCGCAATGTTTAACACACTATATTATCAATACTACTAAAGATAACACATACCAATGCATTTCG
TCTCAAAGAGAATTTTATTCTCTTCACGACGAAAAAAAAAGTTTTGCTCTATTTCCAACAACAACAAAAA
TATGAGTAATTTATTCAAACGGTTTGCTTAAGAGATAAGAAAAAAGTGACCACTATTAATTCGAACGCGG
CGTAAGCTACCTTAATCTCAAGAAGAGCAAAACAAAAGCAACTAATGTAACGGATAACTTCGTATAGCAT
ACATTATACGAAGTTATAACCATATGTGACGTCTACGGATCCGCATGCACTAGTCCTCACAACATTTCTT
CCCTTTTTTGCGGGAGTTGGGGCAAATAATCCTGACAATGTCCAATGATTATTTTAAAAAGTGCTATGTA
CAATCGCTTTGTATTTGTATAATTGTTATAAAAAATGCATTGTATGTATTTATATTTACATACATAATTA
TTCTACAAAGTGTATTGTACAATCACTTTATATCAACTTTAGATGTATCGTGTTATTAGTGTCAAATCTG
ACTGCGTGCATACTGATTCGATGCCAAAAGTGGATTAATGCCTCCTTGTGCCCCGCGTGTCTCTTGGCAA
CTAGAGCATTATTGTAGAATATTGGGGCACCTAAAATACACTGACAAGCAATCATCCAAAAATATCTAAC
AAAATACTAAACAATAACAGGACGGTCATTTTTCTGATATCTAAAACAAGTTTTTGTTGAAGGGACATTG
TGCAAGACTTTCAAAAACTTATTAAGAATGTTGAACCGTTTACTTTTTTTATTTTAACACGTGATACTAT
AGTATACATAACGATTGGGCGAAAAAATACCGTGACAGTCAATCAAACAATCTAAATTCCCACTTTGCAG
AATCACTTTTGTGATTCCCTTGTATCTTCAACAAGATATAGATAGATGGATAGCATGGAAGTTTTTGTTT
TTTACTTAGAAATGGTAAAACGATGTTTTTTCCCCAGGGTCTTTTCCCCCTATGTAAATTATGTTTCATT
CTTTCAATAAAAAAAAACACAAACTGAAAAAAAACTTATAAGCAAAAAAAAAGGCGTAAATATTTTTTTA
TGAACTCTGTTAAACGGAAACAACAACAACACAGTCGCCAATATATACCTCCCGCGACCAGTGATCATTC
CAGAAAATGTTTTGGGCCGAAATTATATTGCATAATTCCGAAATTGCGAGTCATCATCGTCTGCAATATC
TGGCGCGGGTTAATATGACGTCATGTGCCATAGATACACAATCTATCTTTATTACCCAATAGAAAAGGAT
GAAATAGTCCATGTGACACAGACTGACCAATCGCAAGTCAACACAAAGCACCATATAAAACACACGCAAG
CGTCGCAGTGTCAATAAATTGCATGAGACTTCCGCAGAGGTTGCACTCGAGAAGAACTCGTCCATTTTTT
TCCAGAAAAACTCTAATTTCAAAGTAAGTAGACGAGGTTTTCACATTATTTTAAGGCAGTTATTTCAATG
AAGATGCAGTTTGTAAATGTTTGATTTAAAAAAAGCACTTTTGAAGAAGAATGATGATGAAGAACATAAA
TTGTCAACGACCACATCGTCGTCATTATTCGTGTGCTTTTTTTTTGTTGTAATTTATGTTTGGCTTTCCA
AATGAAGGCAATATAGGAACATTAACAGCATGAACAAAGTCTCATATTTAGTTTGATTGAAAGTTCAAAT
TATAGGGCGTAGAAATCATTGAAATTGTAGGGTGGATACCGTGGATTATTGCGTCGTGTGTGTGCATGAT
AAGATCGTCTGACTCAGACGTCGCGTCTTTTGTTGTGTGGTGTGTGTGGTATGGATGATGATCAATTGTG
ATGTTTGGTGGGGATTTTCATGAACGCTGAATTAAAAGACAATGAGTGGAAATGGCCATGCCAATTTCTG
GTCCATGGATTGTGTGAATGCAATGACAATTTCATTCAATTTTTGTCTGGGCTGCCATGATGAACATGAT
GAAGTCTGAACTGAAGTGTTGTGATTGAAATGACAAAGAATTTTTGTCATGAGAAAGAATGAGGCATGTA
CGGTACGGTAACTTAAAACGTTGATAGCTAGGTGTAGATTTTCTAGATACGTTTGGCAGTAGGCCTAGAT
CTAGAGGCACTTGGCCAATCATGAATAGTCTATGGGAGACAATTTCCCATATTGAAGACTTGCTTTGCAA
AAGAAACGACACCAACAAAGCGTAATTTTTTCCACCCCAAATTTTTTCGCGAAGGTCAGAACAGAAGCCC
ATGGCAAAGGCCTGTTTTGTATGTGCATGGCCATGGATGAAAAAAATATAAATACAAAAGTTGGTGAATT
TTTAAAGATGAAAAGGGGTAATTTTTCATGAGGTATCTGCTTAGGCCCTATCACATTTTTATTTGCTGCC
AAGGTAATTCTTTTGCTGCATGTGTAAAAAAAGGAAATTGGTCTCCCAAACTGGGAGTGGAGACTGTCTC
TGAAATTGGATACCCAAGTTCTTTAATCTTTACAAAATTCTGATATTGAAAATAATCTCTCTCATGGGAG
ATGTTCTCCCATATTGGCTGTGCACCAGTTGGTCGGTGTGCAAAGTCTAGACAATACGTATCCAGGCACT
ATCGCCTATGAATAATGCAATAGCAGTGCAGTTCACAACGGCCTCTCTCCCGATCAGCGCAGATGTTGGG
GAACTAATTTCAACTTTTGTCGTAATTTATGTCAAATAACTGACAGTCGTAACTTAAGACCCTAATCAGC
TAATGTTAATCCTTGACCTGAATTGCAGGCATCTGAAACGGCTGTAATCCAGCTTCGATCTTAATGTCAT
AGTTCAAATTCTCAGTAGATTTAACTGAGCGTGGTGCGTGTTTGGCCATTGCCATAGTTTTTATATGGAC
TGAAGTCAACGACCAAAAGATCTGCTCAAGGCAGCCCAACTGCATTAGCAAGATTTTGGTTGCTATTCAG
TCAATATCAGAACTACGGCAATGGACGAGTGCGGCGATGTCAACCTACATGTAACTGAGAATTCAAACTA
TGACATTGAGAACGAAGCCAAAATACAGCAAATATTGATGTGGTTGAAACTTGGGTCAAGGATCAAATGG
ACAATATTTGGCAAAAAAGATAAATTTTGAGGTGAAATTGTTTCCTGACATTGCCATGTTGGTTGGTGTG
AAACTGCAGCGCAAGACAATGAAGGAAGAGACTTTATAGAGTAAGCTGCCCCGAATTTGACATGTTTTGA
ACCATTTTTTGTTCTTAAGTCTTTTCACATAATGAAAATTGCATTAAAATGATCAATGTTGGTTGAATAT
ATTTAGAATTGCAATGTTGAATTTCTCCATTTTGAATATTTCATAAAAAATCTGCACTGTACCACCATGT
TTTGCTCCCGCCACAGATTTCTTAATTTTAGAGCATTTTATGGCTACCTCATTTCTTAAATCTGAGCAAA
GCTACCGCATGTTATTGAAATATGGCACAGATTCGCATTTTTAAAGGGGATTTTGGTGTTCAAGTCGTGA
CTTGCATGTGGTGGGTGATAATGCCTGTGTATGTCAATGCATGTGGTTCGTGTTGTGTGGATTGACTGAG
CTGACTTGTGGAATAAGTTTGCCATGTTGAATTCCAGGCATGCTACTCTGAATAAAGGTCTTTAGAAAAA
CAGATTCCAATAATGTTTTCATTTTTTTGTCAATTTTCTACAGGTCAGTGCGATCGCATCGATGGTGAGC
AAGGGCGAGGAGCTGTTCACCGGGGTGGTGCCCATCCTGGTCGAGCTGGACGGCGACGTAAACGGCCACA
AGTTCAGCGTGTCCGGCGAGGGCGAGGGCGATGCCACCTACGGCAAGCTGACCCTGAAGTTCATCTCCAC
CACCGGCAAGCTGCCCGTGCCCTGGCCCACCCTCGTGACCACCCTGACCTACGGCGTGCAGTGCTTCAGC
CGCTACCCCGACCACATGAAGCAGCACGACTTCTTCAAGTCCGCCATGCCCGAAGGCTACGTCCAGGAGC
GCACCATCTTCTTCAAGGACGACGGCAACTACAAGACCCGCGCCGAGGTGAAGTTCGAGGGCGACACCCT
GGTGAACCGCATCGAGCTGAAGGGCATCGACTTCAAGGAGGACGGCAACATCCTGGGGCACAAGCTGGAG
TACAACTACAACTGCCACAACGTCTATATCATGGCCGACAAGCAGAAGAACGGCATCAAGGTGAACTTCA
AGATCCGCCACAACATCGAGGACGGCAGCGTGCAGCTCGCCGACCACTACCAGCAGAACACCCCCATCGG
CGACGGCCCCGTGCTGCTGCCCGACAACCACTACCTGAGCACCTGCTCCGCCCTGAGCAAAGACCCCAAC
GAGAAGCGCGATCACATGGTCCTGCTGGAGTTCGTGACCGCCGCCGGGATCACTCTCGGCATGGACGAGC
TGTACAAGACTAGTGGTGGTTCAGGTGGTGGTGGTTCAGGTGGTGGTGGTTCAGGTGGAGGAGGATCAGG
AGGAGGAGGATCAGGAGGAGGAGGATCAGGAGGAGAATTCGATATCTCAGAATTCTATAAGCTAGCACCT
GTTGACAAGAAAGGCCAACCATTCCCCTTCGACCAATTAAAGGGAAAAGTGGTGCTTATCGTTAATGTTG
CCTCCAAATGTGGATTCACTCCTCAATACAAAGAACTAGAGGCCTTGTACAAACGTTATAAGGACGAAGG
ATTTACCATCATCGGGTTCCCATGCAACCAGTTTGGCCACCAAGAACCTGGCTCTGATGAAGAAATTGCC
CAGTTCTGCCAACTGAACTATGGCGTGACTTTCCCCATTATGAAAAAAATTGACGTTAATGGTGGCAATG
AGGACCCTGTTTACAAGTTTTTGAAGAGCCAAAAATCCGGTATGTTGGGCTTGAGAGGTATCAAATGGAA
TTTTGAAAAATTCTTAGTCGATAAAAAGGGTAAAGTGTACGAAAGATACTCTTCACTAACCAAACCTTCT
TCGTTGTCCGAAACCATCGAAGAACTTTTGAAAGAGGTGGAATAGCTAGAACTATAGTGAGTCGTATTAC
GTAGATCCAGACATGATAAGATACATTGATGAGTTTGGACAAACCACAACTAGAATGCAGTGAAAAAAAT
GCTTTATTTGTGAAATTTGTGATGCTATTGCTTTATTTGTAACCATTATAAGCTGCAATAAACAAGTTGG
CCGCCTTCACGCGTGGTTACCATAACTTCGTATAGGATACTTTATACGAAGTTATCCGCGGGGGAAATTA
ATTAAATTATTGTTTTAAGTATGATAGTAAATCACATTACGCCGCGTTCGAATTAATAGTGGTCACTTTT
TTCTTATCTCTTAAGCAAACCGTTTGAATAAATTACTCATATTTTTGTTGTTGTTGGAAATAGAGCAAAA
CTTTTTTTTTCGTCGTGAAGAGAATAAAATTCTCTTTGAGACGAAATGCATTGGTATGTGTTATCTTTAG
TAGTATTGATAATATAGTGTGTTAAACATTGCGCACTGCAAAAAAACATGCTGTTCGAATTAATAGTGGT
TGGGGCTCGTAGAAGCTGCTAACGTGCTTGGCATAATTTATAGAAGCAGGTCAGGCGGAATGGCACTTCC
TTATTCCAGATGCGTGCGGATTATGCATGACTGGCCGTCGTTTTACAACGTCGTGACTGGGAAAACCCTG
GCGCTTGTGGTGGATCACAGTTATTGGAGACTTCCTTGGCCGTACGATGGGTTTTGTTTCAGGTATCTGG
CACTTTTCGGGGAAATGTGCGCGGAACCCCTATTTGTTTATTTTTCTAAATACATTCAAATATGTATCCG
CTCATGAGACAATAACCCTGATAAATGCTTCAATAATATTGAAAAAGGAAGAGTATGAGTATTCAACATT
TCCGTGTCGCCCTTATTCCCTTTTTTGCGGCATTTTGCCTTCCTGTTTTTGCTCACCCAGAAACGCTGGT
GAAAGTAAAAGATGCTGAAGATCAGTTGGGTGCACGAGTGGGTTACATCGAACTGGATCTCAACAGCGGT
AAGATCCTTGAGAGTTTTCGCCCCGAAGAACGTTTTCCAATGATGAGCACTTTTAAAGTTCTGCTATGTG
GCGCGGTATTATCCCGTATTGACGCCGGGCAAGAGCAACTCGGTCGCCGCATACACTATTCTCAGAATGA
CTTGGTTGAGTACTCACCAGTCACAGAAAAGCATCTTACGGATGGCATGACAGTAAGAGAATTATGCAGT
GCTGCCATAACCATGAGTGATAACACTGCGGCCAACTTACTTCTGACAACGATCGGAGGACCGAAGGAGC
TAACCGCTTTTTTGCACAACATGGGGGATCATGTAACTCGCCTTGATCGTTGGGAACCGGAGCTGAATGA
AGCCATACCAAACGACGAGCGTGACACCACGATGCCTGTAGCAATGGCAACAACGTTGCGCAAACTATTA
ACTGGCGAACTACTTACTCTAGCTTCCCGGCAACAATTAATAGACTGGATGGAGGCGGATAAAGTTGCAG
GACCACTTCTGCGCTCGGCCCTTCCGGCTGGCTGGTTTATTGCTGATAAATCTGGAGCCGGTGAGCGTGG
CTCTCGCGGTATCATTGCAGCACTGGGGCCAGATGGTAAGCCCTCCCGTATCGTAGTTATCTACACGACG
GGGAGTCAGGCAACTATGGATGAACGAAATAGACAGATCGCTGAGATAGGTGCCTCACTGATTAAGCATT
GGTAACTGTCAGACCAAGTTTACTCATATATACTTTAGATTGATTTAAAACTTCATTTTTAATTTAAAAG
GATCTAGGTGAAGATCCTTGAATTGCCATTATCAACAAGTTTGTACAAAAAAGCAGGCTCCGAATTGGTA
TCACGAGGACGATTTGAAGCCCCCTACCCATTTACGCTGACTTGACGGGACGGCGGCTTTGTTGAATAGA
GCGTCAGACCCCGTAGAAAAGATCAAAGGATCTTC
